>Addgene plasmid #116641 | pHAGE-PTPN11-E69K | addgene full sequence | sequence record 252869 | Addgene NGS Result
TGGAAGGGCTAATTCACTCCCAAAGAAGACAAGATATCCTTGATCTGTGGATCTACCACACACAAGGCTA
CTTCCCTGATTAGCAGAACTACACACCAGGGCCAGGGGTCAGATATCCACTGACCTTTGGATGGTGCTAC
AAGCTAGTACCAGTTGAGCCAGATAAGGTAGAAGAGGCCAATAAAGGAGAGAACACCAGCTTGTTACACC
CTGTGAGCCTGCATGGGATGGATGACCCGGAGAGAGAAGTGTTAGAGTGGAGGTTTGACAGCCGCCTAGC
ATTTCATCACGTGGCCCGAGAGCTGCATCCGGAGTACTTCAAGAACTGCTGATATCGAGCTTGCTACAAG
GGACTTTCCGCTGGGGACTTTCCAGGGAGGCGTGGCCTGGGCGGGACTGGGGAGTGGCGAGCCCTCAGAT
CCTGCATATAAGCAGCTGCTTTTTGCCTGTACTGGGTCTCTCTGGTTAGACCAGATCTGAGCCTGGGAGC
TCTCTGGCTAACTAGGGAACCCACTGCTTAAGCCTCAATAAAGCTTGCCTTGAGTGCTTCAAGTAGTGTG
TGCCCGTCTGTTGTGTGACTCTGGTAACTAGAGATCCCTCAGACCCTTTTAGTCAGTGTGGAAAATCTCT
AGCAGTGGCGCCCGAACAGGGACTTGAAAGCGAAAGGGAAACCAGAGGAGCTCTCTCGACGCAGGACTCG
GCTTGCTGAAGCGCGCACGGCAAGAGGCGAGGGGCGGCGACTGGTGAGTACGCCAAAAATTTTGACTAGC
GGAGGCTAGAAGGAGAGAGATGGGTGCGAGAGCGTCAGTATTAAGCGGGGGAGAATTAGATCGCGATGGG
AAAAAATTCGGTTAAGGCCAGGGGGAAAGAAAAAATATAAATTAAAACATATAGTATGGGCAAGCAGGGA
GCTAGAACGATTCGCAGTTAATCCTGGCCTGTTAGAAACATCAGAAGGCTGTAGACAAATACTGGGACAG
CTACAACCATCCCTTCAGACAGGATCAGAAGAACTTAGATCATTATATAATACAGTAGCAACCCTCTATT
GTGTGCATCAAAGGATAGAGATAAAAGACACCAAGGAAGCTTTAGACAAGATAGAGGAAGAGCAAAACAA
AAGTAAGACCACCGCACAGCAAGCGGCCGGCCGCTGATCTTCAGACCTGGAGGAGGAGATATGAGGGACA
ATTGGAGAAGTGAATTATATAAATATAAAGTAGTAAAAATTGAACCATTAGGAGTAGCACCCACCAAGGC
AAAGAGAAGAGTGGTGCAGAGAGAAAAAAGAGCAGTGGGAATAGGAGCTTTGTTCCTTGGGTTCTTGGGA
GCAGCAGGAAGCACTATGGGCGCAGCGTCAATGACGCTGACGGTACAGGCCAGACAATTATTGTCTGGTA
TAGTGCAGCAGCAGAACAATTTGCTGAGGGCTATTGAGGCGCAACAGCATCTGTTGCAACTCACAGTCTG
GGGCATCAAGCAGCTCCAGGCAAGAATCCTGGCTGTGGAAAGATACCTAAAGGATCAACAGCTCCTGGGG
ATTTGGGGTTGCTCTGGAAAACTCATTTGCACCACTGCTGTGCCTTGGAATGCTAGTTGGAGTAATAAAT
CTCTGGAACAGATTTGGAATCACACGACCTGGATGGAGTGGGACAGAGAAATTAACAATTACACAAGCTT
AATACACTCCTTAATTGAAGAATCGCAAAACCAGCAAGAAAAGAATGAACAAGAATTATTGGAATTAGAT
AAATGGGCAAGTTTGTGGAATTGGTTTAACATAACAAATTGGCTGTGGTATATAAAATTATTCATAATGA
TAGTAGGAGGCTTGGTAGGTTTAAGAATAGTTTTTGCTGTACTTTCTATAGTGAATAGAGTTAGGCAGGG
ATATTCACCATTATCGTTTCAGACCCACCTCCCAACCCCGAGGGGACCCGACAGGCCCGAAGGAATAGAA
GAAGAAGGTGGAGAGAGAGACAGAGACAGATCCATTCGATTAGTGAACGGATCTCGACGGTATCGCCGAA
TTCACAAATGGCAGTATTCATCCACAATTTTAAAAGAAAAGGGGGGATTGGGGGGTACAGTGCAGGGGAA
AGAATAGTAGACATAATAGCAACAGACATACAAACTAAAGAATTACAAAAACAAATTACAAAAATTCAAA
ATTTTCGGGTTTATTACAGGGACAGCAGAGATCCAGTTTGGACTAGTCGTGAGGCTCCGGTGCCCGTCAG
TGGGCAGAGCGCACATCGCCCACAGTCCCCGAGAAGTTGGGGGGAGGGGTCGGCAATTGAACCGGTGCCT
AGAGAAGGTGGCGCGGGGTAAACTGGGAAAGTGATGTCGTGTACTGGCTCCGCCTTTTTCCCGAGGGTGG
GGGAGAACCGTATATAAGTGCAGTAGTCGCCGTGAACGTTCTTTTTCGCAACGGGTTTGCCGCCAGAACA
CAGGTAAGTGCCGTGTGTGGTTCCCGCGGGCCTGGCCTCTTTACGGGTTATGGCCCTTGCGTGCCTTGAA
TTACTTCCACCTGGCTGCAGTACGTGATTCTTGATCCCGAGCTTCGGGTTGGAAGTGGGTGGGAGAGTTC
GAGGCCTTGCGCTTAAGGAGCCCCTTCGCCTCGTGCTTGAGTTGAGGCCTGGCCTGGGCGCTGGGGCCGC
CGCGTGCGAATCTGGTGGCACCTTCGCGCCTGTCTCGCTGCTTTCGATAAGTCTCTAGCCATTTAAAATT
TTTGATGACCTGCTGCGACGCTTTTTTTCTGGCAAGATAGTCTTGTAAATGCGGGCCAAGATCTGCACAC
TGGTATTTCGGTTTTTGGGGCCGCGGGCGGCGACGGGGCCCGTGCGTCCCAGCGCACATGTTCGGCGAGG
CGGGGCCTGCGAGCGCGGCCACCGAGAATCGGACGGGGGTAGTCTCAAGCTGGCCGGCCTGCTCTGGTGC
CTGGCCTCGCGCCGCCGTGTATCGCCCCGCCCTGGGCGGCAAGGCTGGCCCGGTCGGCACCAGTTGCGTG
AGCGGAAAGATGGCCGCTTCCCGGCCCTGCTGCAGGGAGCTCAAAATGGAGGACGCGGCGCTCGGGAGAG
CGGGCGGGTGAGTCACCCACACAAAGGAAAAGGGCCTTTCCGTCCTCAGCCGTCGCTTCATGTGACTCCA
CGGAGTACCGGGCGCCGTCCAGGCACCTCGATTAGTTCTCGAGCTTTTGGAGTACGTCGTCTTTAGGTTG
GGGGGAGGGGTTTTATGCGATGGAGTTTCCCCACACTGAGTGGGTGGAGACTGAAGTTAGGCCAGCTTGG
CACTTGATGTAATTCTCCTTGGAATTTGCCCTTTTTGAGTTTGGATCTTGGTTCATTCTCAAGCCTCAGA
CAGTGGTTCAAAGTTTTTTTCTTCCATTTCAGGTGTCGTGAAGCGGCCCTGCAGATATCAACAAGTTTGT
ACAAAAAAGCAGGCACCATGACATCGCGGAGATGGTTTCACCCAAATATCACTGGTGTGGAGGCAGAAAA
CCTACTGTTGACAAGAGGAGTTGATGGCAGTTTTTTGGCAAGGCCTAGTAAAAGTAACCCTGGAGACTTC
ACACTTTCCGTTAGAAGAAATGGAGCTGTCACCCACATCAAGATTCAGAACACTGGTGATTACTATGACC
TGTATGGAGGGAAGAAATTTGCCACTTTGGCTGAGTTGGTCCAGTATTACATGGAACATCACGGGCAATT
AAAAGAGAAGAATGGAGATGTCATTGAGCTTAAATATCCTCTGAACTGTGCAGATCCTACCTCTGAAAGG
TGGTTTCATGGACATCTCTCTGGGAAAGAAGCAGAGAAATTATTAACTGAAAAAGGAAAACATGGTAGTT
TTCTTGTACGAGAGAGCCAGAGCCACCCTGGAGATTTTGTTCTTTCTGTGCGCACTGGTGATGACAAAGG
GGAGAGCAATGACGGCAAGTCTAAAGTGACCCATGTTATGATTCGCTGTCAGGAACTGAAATACGACGTT
GGTGGAGGAGAACGGTTTGATTCTTTGACAGATCTTGTGGAACATTATAAGAAGAATCCTATGGTGGAAA
CATTGGGTACAGTACTACAACTCAAGCAGCCCCTTAACACGACTCGTATAAATGCTGCTGAAATAGAAAG
CAGAGTTCGAGAACTAAGCAAATTAGCTGAGACCACAGATAAAGTCAAACAAGGCTTTTGGGAAGAATTT
GAGACACTACAACAACAGGAGTGCAAACTTCTCTACAGCCGAAAAGAGGGTCAAAGGCAAGAAAACAAAA
ACAAAAATAGATATAAAAACATCCTGCCCTTTGATCATACCAGGGTTGTCCTACACGATGGTGATCCCAA
TGAGCCTGTTTCAGATTACATCAATGCAAATATCATCATGCCTGAATTTGAAACCAAGTGCAACAATTCA
AAGCCCAAAAAGAGTTACATTGCCACACAAGGCTGCCTGCAAAACACGGTGAATGACTTTTGGCGGATGG
TGTTCCAAGAAAACTCCCGAGTGATTGTCATGACAACGAAAGAAGTGGAGAGAGGAAAGAGTAAATGTGT
CAAATACTGGCCTGATGAGTATGCTCTAAAAGAATATGGCGTCATGCGTGTTAGGAACGTCAAAGAAAGC
GCCGCTCATGACTATACGCTAAGAGAACTTAAACTTTCAAAGGTTGGACAAGGGAATACGGAGAGAACGG
TCTGGCAATACCACTTTCGGACCTGGCCGGACCACGGCGTGCCCAGCGACCCTGGGGGCGTGCTGGACTT
CCTGGAGGAGGTGCACCATAAGCAGGAGAGCATCATGGATGCAGGGCCGGTCGTGGTGCACTGCAGGTAG
AACCCAGCTTTCTTGTACAAAGTGGTGATATCCAATTAACCCTCACTAAAGGGTGTGTTATTTGTTTGTA
AAGTATCCCTATAGTGAGTCGTATTACCACCCAACTTTTCTATACAAAGTGGTTGATATCCAGCACAGTG
GCGGCCGCTCGAGTCTAGAGGGCCCGCGGTTCGAAGGTAAGCCTATCCCTAACCCTCTCCTCGGTCTCGA
TTCTACGCGTACCGGTTAGTAATGAGATCCCTCCCCCCCCCCTAACGTTACTGGCCGAAGCCGCTTGGAA
TAAGGCCGGTGTGCGTTTGTCTATATGTTATTTTCCACCATATTGCCGTCTTTTGGCAATGTGAGGGCCC
GGAAACCTGGCCCTGTCTTCTTGACGAGCATTCCTAGGGGTCTTTCCCCTCTCGCCAAAGGAATGCAAGG
TCTGTTGAATGTCGTGAAGGAAGCAGTTCCTCTGGAAGCTTCTTGAAGACAAACAACGTCTGTAGCGACC
CTTTGCAGGCAGCGGAACCCCCCACCTGGCGACAGGTGCCTCTGCGGCCAAAAGCCACGTGTATAAGATA
CACCTGCAAAGGCGGCACAACCCCAGTGCCACGTTGTGAGTTGGATAGTTGTGGAAAGAGTCAAATGGCT
CTCCTCAAGCGTATTCAACAAGGGGCTGAAGGATGCCCAGAAGGTACCCCATTGTATGGGATCTGATCTG
GGGCCTCGGTGCACATGCTTTACATGTGTTTAGTCGAGGTTAAAAAAACGTCTAGGCCCCCCGAACCACG
GGGACGTGGTTTTCCTTTGAAAAACACGATGATAATATGGCCACACATATGACCGAGTACAAGCCCACGG
TGCGCCTCGCCACCCGCGACGACGTCCCCAGGGCCGTACGCACCCTCGCCGCCGCGTTCGCCGACTACCC
CGCCACGCGCCACACCGTCGATCCGGACCGCCACATCGAGCGGGTCACCGAGCTGCAAGAACTCTTCCTC
ACGCGCGTCGGGCTCGACATCGGCAAGGTGTGGGTCGCGGACGACGGCGCCGCGGTGGCGGTCTGGACCA
CGCCGGAGAGCGTCGAAGCGGGGGCGGTGTTCGCCGAGATCGGCCCGCGCATGGCCGAGTTGAGCGGTTC
CCGGCTGGCCGCGCAGCAACAGATGGAAGGCCTCCTGGCGCCGCACCGGCCCAAGGAGCCCGCGTGGTTC
CTGGCCACCGTCGGCGTCTCGCCCGACCACCAGGGCAAGGGTCTGGGCAGCGCCGTCGTGCTCCCCGGAG
TGGAGGCGGCCGAGCGCGCCGGGGTGCCCGCCTTCCTGGAGACCTCCGCGCCCCGCAACCTCCCCTTCTA
CGAGCGGCTCGGCTTCACCGTCACCGCCGACGTCGAGGTGCCCGAAGGACCGCGCACCTGGTGCATGACC
CGCAAGCCCGGTGCCTAAATCGATAGATCCTAATCAACCTCTGGATTACAAAATTTGTGAAAGATTGACT
GGTATTCTTAACTATGTTGCTCCTTTTACGCTATGTGGATACGCTGCTTTAATGCCTTTGTATCATGCTA
TTGCTTCCCGTATGGCTTTCATTTTCTCCTCCTTGTATAAATCCTGGTTGCTGTCTCTTTATGAGGAGTT
GTGGCCCGTTGTCAGGCAACGTGGCGTGGTGTGCACTGTGTTTGCTGACGCAACCCCCACTGGTTGGGGC
ATTGCCACCACCTGTCAGCTCCTTTCCGGGACTTTCGCTTTCCCCCTCCCTATTGCCACGGCGGAACTCA
TCGCCGCCTGCCTTGCCCGCTGCTGGACAGGGGCTCGGCTGTTGGGCACTGACAATTCCGTGGTGTTGTC
GGGGAAATCATCGTCCTTTCCTTGGCTGCTCGCCTGTGTTGCCACCTGGATTCTGCGCGGGACGTCCTTC
TGCTACGTCCCTTCGGCCCTCAATCCAGCGGACCTTCCTTCCCGCGGCCTGCTGCCGGCTCTGCGGCCTC
TTCCGCGTCTTCGCCTTCGCCCTCAGACGAGTCGGATCTCCCTTTGGGCCGCCTCCCCGCCTGAGATCCT
TTAAGACCAATGACTTACAAGGCAGCTGTAGATCTTAGCCACTTTTTAAAAGAAAAGGGGGGACTGGAAG
GGCTAATTCACTCCCAACGAAGACAAGATCTGCTTTTTGCTTGTACTGGGTCTCTCTGGTTAGACCAGAT
CTGAGCCTGGGAGCTCTCTGGCTAACTAGGGAACCCACTGCTTAAGCCTCAATAAAGCTTGCCTTGAGTG
CTTCAAGTAGTGTGTGCCCGTCTGTTGTGTGACTCTGGTAACTAGAGATCCCTCAGACCCTTTTAGTCAG
TGTGGAAAATCTCTAGCAGTAGTAGTTCATGTCATCTTATTATTCAGTATTTATAACTTGCAAAGAAATG
AATATCAGAGAGTGAGAGGCCCGGGTTAATTAAGGAAAGGGCTAGATCATTCTTGAAGACGAAAGGGCCT
CGTGATACGCCTATTTTTATAGGTTAATGTCATGATAATAATGGTTTCTTAGACGTCAGGTGGCACTTTT
CGGGGAAATGTGCGCGGAACCCCTATTTGTTTATTTTTCTAAATACATTCAAATATGTATCCGCTCATGA
GACAATAACCCTGATAAATGCTTCAATAATATTGAAAAAGGAAGAGTATGAGTATTCAACATTTCCGTGT
CGCCCTTATTCCCTTTTTTGCGGCATTTTGCCTTCCTGTTTTTGCTCACCCAGAAACGCTGGTGAAAGTA
AAAGATGCTGAAGATCAGTTGGGTGCACGAGTGGGTTACATCGAACTGGATCTCAACAGCGGTAAGATCC
TTGAGAGTTTTCGCCCCGAAGAACGTTTTCCAATGATGAGCACTTTTAAAGTTCTGCTATGTGGCGCGGT
ATTATCCCGTGTTGACGCCGGGCAAGAGCAACTCGGTCGCCGCATACACTATTCTCAGAATGACTTGGTT
GAGTACTCACCAGTCACAGAAAAGCATCTTACGGATGGCATGACAGTAAGAGAATTATGCAGTGCTGCCA
TAACCATGAGTGATAACACTGCGGCCAACTTACTTCTGACAACGATCGGAGGACCGAAGGAGCTAACCGC
TTTTTTGCACAACATGGGGGATCATGTAACTCGCCTTGATCGTTGGGAACCGGAGCTGAATGAAGCCATA
CCAAACGACGAGCGTGACACCACGATGCCTGTAGCAATGGCAACAACGTTGCGCAAACTATTAACTGGCG
AACTACTTACTCTAGCTTCCCGGCAACAATTAATAGACTGGATGGAGGCGGATAAAGTTGCAGGACCACT
TCTGCGCTCGGCCCTTCCGGCTGGCTGGTTTATTGCTGATAAATCTGGAGCCGGTGAGCGTGGGTCTCGC
GGTATCATTGCAGCACTGGGGCCAGATGGTAAGCCCTCCCGTATCGTAGTTATCTACACGACGGGGAGTC
AGGCAACTATGGATGAACGAAATAGACAGATCGCTGAGATAGGTGCCTCACTGATTAAGCATTGGTAACT
GTCAGACCAAGTTTACTCATATATACTTTAGATTGATTTAAAACTTCATTTTTAATTTAAAAGGATCTAG
GTGAAGATCCTTTTTGATAATCTCATGACCAAAATCCCTTAACGTGAGTTTTCGTTCCACTGAGCGTCAG
ACCCCGTAGAAAAGATCAAAGGATCTTCTTGAGATCCTTTTTTTCTGCGCGTAATCTGCTGCTTGCAAAC
AAAAAAACCACCGCTACCAGCGGTGGTTTGTTTGCCGGATCAAGAGCTACCAACTCTTTTTCCGAAGGTA
ACTGGCTTCAGCAGAGCGCAGATACCAAATACTGTTCTTCTAGTGTAGCCGTAGTTAGGCCACCACTTCA
AGAACTCTGTAGCACCGCCTACATACCTCGCTCTGCTAATCCTGTTACCAGTGGCTGCTGCCAGTGGCGA
TAAGTCGTGTCTTACCGGGTTGGACTCAAGACGATAGTTACCGGATAAGGCGCAGCGGTCGGGCTGAACG
GGGGGTTCGTGCACACAGCCCAGCTTGGAGCGAACGACCTACACCGAACTGAGATACCTACAGCGTGAGC
TATGAGAAAGCGCCACGCTTCCCGAAGGGAGAAAGGCGGACAGGTATCCGGTAAGCGGCAGGGTCGGAAC
AGGAGAGCGCACGAGGGAGCTTCCAGGGGGAAACGCCTGGTATCTTTATAGTCCTGTCGGGTTTCGCCAC
CTCTGACTTGAGCGTCGATTTTTGTGATGCTCGTCAGGGGGGCGGAGCCTATGGAAAAACGCCAGCAACG
CGGCCTTTTTACGGTTCCTGGCCTTTTGCTGGCCTTTTGCTCACATGTTCTTTCCTGCGTTATCCCCTGA
TTCTGTGGATAACCGTATTACCGCCTTTGAGTGAGCTGATACCGCTCGCCGCAGCCGAACGACCGAGCGC
AGCGAGTCAGTGAGCGAGGAAGCGGAAGAGCGCCCAATACGCAAACCGCCTCTCCCCGCGCGTTGGCCGA
TTCATTAATGCAGCAAGCTCATGGCTGACTAATTTTTTTTATTTATGCAGAGGCCGAGGCCGCCTCGGCC
TCTGAGCTATTCCAGAAGTAGTGAGGAGGCTTTTTTGGAGGCCTAGGCTTTTGCAAAAAGCTCCCCGTGG
CACGACAGGTTTCCCGACTGGAAAGCGGGCAGTGAGCGCAACGCAATTAATGTGAGTTAGCTCACTCATT
AGGCACCCCAGGCTTTACACTTTATGCTTCCGGCTCGTATGTTGTGTGGAATTGTGAGCGGATAACAATT
TCACACAGGAAACAGCTATGACATGATTACGAATTTCACAAATAAAGCATTTTTTTCACTGCATTCTAGT
TGTGGTTTGTCCAAACTCATCAATGTATCTTATCATGTCTGGATCAACTGGATAACTCAAGCTAACCAAA
ATCATCCCAAACTTCCCACCCCATACCCTATTACCACTGCCAATTACCTGTGGTTTCATTTACTCTAAAC
CTGTGATTCCTCTGAATTATTTTCATTTTAAAGAAATTGTATTTGTTAAATATGTACTACAAACTTAGTA
GT
Features (pLannotate 1.2.2; 30 found; start..end, strand, type, name):
    377..634     +  LTR            5' LTR (truncated): truncated 5' long terminal repeat (LTR) from HIV-1
    681..806     +  misc_feature   HIV-1 Ψ: packaging signal of human immunodeficiency virus type 1
    790..1128    +  CDS            HIV-1 gag (fragment): gag protein from human immunodeficiency virus 1; gag
   1303..1536    +  misc_feature   RRE: The Rev response element (RRE) of HIV-1 allows for Rev-dependent mRNA export from the nucleus to the cytoplasm.
   1913..2013    +  CDS            Rev (fragment): human immunodeficiency virus 1 (HIV-1) Rev protein; rev; enhances nuclear export of unspliced and incompletely spliced viral mRNAs
   2058..2175    +  misc_feature   cPPT/CTS: central polypurine tract and central termination sequence of HIV-1
   2223..3401    +  promoter       EF-1α promoter: strong constitutive promoter for human elongation factor EF-1α
   3422..3442    +  protein_bind   attB1: mutant version of attB; core recombination site for the Gateway® BP reaction BP Clonase™
   3448..4824    +  CDS            PTPN11 (fragment): PTN11_HUMAN - Also known as PTP2C, SHPTP2. Experimental evidence at protein level: Swiss-Prot protein existence level 1. Acts downstream of various receptor and cytoplasmic protein tyrosine kinases to participate in the signal transduction from the cell surface to the nucleus (PubMed:10655584, PubMed:18559669, PubMed:18829466, PubMed:26742426, PubMed:28074573). Positively regulates MAPK signal transduction pathway (PubMed:28074573). Dephosphorylates GAB1, ARHGAP35 and EGFR (PubMed:28074573). Dephosphorylates ROCK2 at 'Tyr-722' resulting in stimulation of its RhoA binding activity (PubMed:18559
   4832..4856    -  protein_bind   attB2: mutant version of attB; recombination site for the Gateway® BP reaction BP Clonase™
   4864..4882    +  promoter       T3 promoter: promoter for bacteriophage T3 RNA polymerase
   4908..4926    -  promoter       T7 promoter: promoter for bacteriophage T7 RNA polymerase
   4932..4950    -  protein_bind   attB4 (fragment): mutant version of attB; core recombination site for the Gateway® BP reaction BP Clonase™
   5006..5047    +  CDS            V5 tag: epitope tag from simian virus 5
   5173..5635    +  misc_feature   IRES: internal ribosome entry site (IRES) of the encephalomyocarditis virus (EMCV)
   5649..6246    +  CDS            PuroR (fragment): puromycin N-acetyltransferase; pac from Streptomyces; confers resistance to puromycin
   6262..6850    +  misc_feature   WPRE: woodchuck hepatitis virus posttranscriptional regulatory element
   6858..6923    +  CDS            nef (fragment): NEF_HV1Z2 - Experimental evidence at protein level: Swiss-Prot protein existence level 1. Extracellular Nef protein targets CD4(+) T-lymphocytes for apoptosis by interacting with CXCR4 surface receptors. From Human immunodeficiency virus type 1 group M subtype D (isolate Z2/CDC-Z34) (HIV-1).
   6925..7158    +  LTR            3' LTR (ΔU3): self-inactivating 3' long terminal repeat (LTR) from HIV-1
   7363..7467    +  promoter       AmpR promoter: bla
   7468..8328    +  CDS            AmpR: β-lactamase; bla; confers resistance to ampicillin, carbenicillin, and related antibiotics
   8499..9087    +  rep_origin     ori: high-copy-number ColE1/pMB1/pBR322/pUC origin of replication
   9270..9324    +  CDS            lacI (fragment): lac repressor; lacI; The lac repressor binds to the lac operator to inhibit transcription in E. coli. This inhibition can be relieved by adding lactose or isopropyl-β-D-thiogalactopyranoside (IPTG).
   9330..9423    +  rep_origin     SV40 ori (fragment): SV40 origin of replication
   9448..9485    +  CDS            lacI (fragment): lac repressor; lacI; The lac repressor binds to the lac operator to inhibit transcription in E. coli. This inhibition can be relieved by adding lactose or isopropyl-β-D-thiogalactopyranoside (IPTG).
   9498..9519    +  protein_bind   CAP binding site: CAP binding activates transcription in the presence of cAMP. E. coli catabolite activator protein
   9534..9564    +  promoter       lac promoter: promoter for the E. coli lac operon
   9572..9588    +  protein_bind   lac operator: The lac repressor binds to the lac operator to inhibit transcription in E. coli. This inhibition can be relieved by adding lactose or isopropyl-β-D-thiogalactopyranoside (IPTG). lac repressor encoded by lacI
   9622..9705    +  polyA_signal   SV40 poly(A) signal (fragment): SV40 polyadenylation signal
   9872..329     +  CDS            nef (fragment) (across the origin): NEF_HV1BR - Experimental evidence at protein level: Swiss-Prot protein existence level 1. Extracellular Nef protein targets CD4(+) T-lymphocytes for apoptosis by interacting with CXCR4 surface receptors (PubMed:14990729). From Human immunodeficiency virus type 1 group M subtype B (isolate BRU/LAI) (HIV-1).
