[The description below was written by a language model from this plasmid's Addgene catalogue record and pLannotate feature annotations shown in this document.]
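Description:
pHAGE-PTPN11-E69K is a lentiviral expression plasmid built on the pHAGE backbone that carries human PTPN11, encoding the SHP2 protein tyrosine phosphatase, with the E69K substitution. It is maintained in E. coli through a high-copy ColE1/pUC-type origin and an ampicillin resistance gene (β-lactamase). The viral portion is HIV-1 derived: a truncated 5' LTR, the Ψ packaging signal with an adjoining gag fragment, the Rev response element for Rev-dependent nuclear export of the genomic RNA, the cPPT/CTS element, and a ΔU3 self-inactivating 3' LTR that leaves the integrated provirus without LTR promoter activity. No packaging or envelope genes are annotated, so these functions must be supplied in trans to produce particles.

Between the LTRs, the constitutive human EF-1α promoter drives the PTPN11 open reading frame, which was introduced by Gateway recombination and is flanked by attB1 and attB2 sites. The annotation software labels the coding sequence as a fragment relative to its reference protein, so the record does not confirm how the annotated region compares with the full-length reference. A V5 epitope tag lies downstream of attB2, separated from the insert by short T3 and T7 promoter sequences and an attB4 fragment; whether it is translated in frame with the insert cannot be determined from the table. An EMCV IRES then allows the same transcript to express puromycin N-acetyltransferase for selection of transduced cells, and a WPRE enhances transcript expression. The construct comes from a collection made for systematic functional annotation of somatic cancer mutations and is intended for stable expression of this PTPN11 variant in mammalian cells.
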