Addgene plasmid #116641: pHAGE-PTPN11-E69K
Purpose: Lentiviral expression of PTPN11 E69K
Depositing lab: Gordon Mills & Kenneth Scott. Depositing organization: Baylor College of Medicine. Publication: Systematic Functional Annotation of Somatic Mutations in Cancer. Ng PK, Li J, Jeong KJ, Shao S, Chen H, Tsang YH, Sengupta S, Wang Z, Bhavana VH, Tran R, Soewito S, Minussi DC, Moreno D, Kong K, Dogruluk T, Lu H, Gao J, Tokheim C, Zhou DC, Johnson AM, Zeng J, Ip CKM, Ju Z, Wester M, Yu S, Li Y, Vellano CP, Schultz N, Karchin R, Ding L, Lu Y, Cheung LWT, Chen K, Shaw KR, Meric-Bernstam F, Scott KL, Yi S, Sahni N, Liang H, Mills GB. Cancer Cell. 2018 Mar 12;33(3):450-462.e10. doi: 10.1016/j.ccell.2018.01.021. PubMed 29533785.
Backbone
  Vector backbone: pHAGE
  Vector type: Lentiviral
Growth in bacteria
  Bacterial resistance: Ampicillin, 100 μg/mL
  Growth temperature: 37°C
  Growth strain: Stbl3
  Copy number: High Copy
Gene/Insert
  Gene/Insert name: PTPN11
  Species: H. sapiens (human)
  Mutation: E69K
  Entrez Gene: PTPN11 (a.k.a. BPTP3, CFC, JMML, METCDS, NS1, PTP-1D, PTP2C, SH-PTP2, SH-PTP3, SHP2)
  Cloning method: Gateway Cloning
Terms and licenses: Academic/Nonprofit Terms; Industry Terms: Not Available to Industry
How to cite: pHAGE-PTPN11-E69K was a gift from Gordon Mills & Kenneth Scott (Addgene plasmid # 116641 ; http://n2t.net/addgene:116641 ; RRID:Addgene_116641)
